>Addgene plasmid #114407 | AICSDP-58: NUP153-mEGFP | addgene full sequence | sequence record 220837 | Addgene NGS Result
CAGCGGGTGTTGGCGGGTGTCGGGGCTGGCTTAACTATGCGGCATCAGAGCAGATTGTACTGAGAGTGCA
CCATATGCGGTGTGAAATACCGCACAGATGCGTAAGGAGAAAATACCGCATCAGGCGCCATTCGCCATTC
AGGCTGCGCAACTGTTGGGAAGGGCGATCGGTGCGGGCCTCTTCGCTATTACGCCAGCTGGCGAAAGGGG
GATGTGCTGCAAGGCGATTAAGTTGGGTAACGCCAGGGTTTTCCCAGTCACGACGTTGTAAAACGACGGC
CAGTGAATTGACGCGTATTGGGATAACCTTTATATGTTTAAAGAAACATTAATGAAGCCGTATATATTTT
CTAATTCTAAGGATCATGGACTTTATTTTTCAACCACAGATTTTTTTTTCCTCCTTCTTAAATCATTAGC
TCTTGTCTTTGATTTTACTGTCTGCTTACTTCCTGCCTACTTAACCAACCGACAGGGAGAAGGAGAATGG
GAAGAGGTTACTGTTTTTATGTTAAGTGTCTTTTCAAAGTCTAATTTACAGCCAAGAACAGCAAAAGTAC
CCCTTGGCTTTGTGCCTCTGCGGCGCCCCGGAGATCTCCTTCCCCGTCCCTCTTCCTTTCCGAGAAGCCG
CGTTCCGTTGTTGAACTACGTTTCCCAGCGTGCCGCGCGGCCGAGAGCGTGGACTCGACCAGCCCTTCCT
CTTTGCCTATCAGCTCGTCGCAGCATGATGATGCAAATGCGTCGGGCGCCGATGAGTGACGACATTCTGG
CTCGCGACCGCGGCAGCCGCCTTAGCAGGGGTAATAGGCGCAACGGCGGCGGAGGCTGCAGGGACGACGA
CGACGACGGCGGCGGGGCGGGCGCTGTGCGCACAGGGGAGGGGTAGGCGGGCGTCGCCAGCGGCTTCAAC
TGCGGCAGCTACGGCTAGGGCGACGGAAGAACTCCCACCAGTCGGCGGTCGAGTTAGGCCTCAGCACCGC
GGGGAACTGTTCGTGCTGTCCTCTGCGGGAGATCTCCATAGAGACCGTGACACACACAGAGGCGGGGGTC
CGCAGAGGCGGCCGGACCGGAGCCTCCTCGGCCTCTGCGGCCGCCACCCCCTTCCCCGCTGCCAGCACTC
ACCCTCTCTCCGCTCCTGCTCGCAACCTCGCGGTTCCTGGGGTGCTTGTGCCCACTGTGTGGACAGCGCG
GGCGGACTTTTGGGCCGGGGCCGGGCGGCGGGGGAGGCTCTCTAAGGCCTCCGCCTCTGCCTCTCCCGCC
CCCTTACCCGCCCCGGAGCGGGAAGCGGCGGAGGCTCCGCCATGGTGAGCAAGGGCGAGGAGCTGTTCAC
CGGGGTGGTGCCCATCCTGGTCGAGCTGGACGGCGACGTAAACGGCCACAAGTTCAGCGTGTCCGGCGAG
GGCGAGGGCGATGCCACCTACGGCAAGCTGACCCTGAAGTTCATCTGCACCACCGGCAAGCTGCCCGTGC
CCTGGCCCACCCTCGTGACCACCCTGACCTACGGCGTGCAGTGCTTCAGCCGCTACCCCGACCACATGAA
GCAGCACGACTTCTTCAAGTCCGCCATGCCCGAAGGCTACGTCCAGGAGCGCACCATCTTCTTCAAGGAC
GACGGCAACTACAAGACCCGCGCCGAGGTGAAGTTCGAGGGCGACACCCTGGTGAACCGCATCGAGCTGA
AGGGCATCGACTTCAAGGAGGACGGCAACATCCTGGGGCACAAGCTGGAGTACAACTACAACAGCCACAA
CGTCTATATCATGGCCGACAAGCAGAAGAACGGCATCAAGGTGAACTTCAAGATCCGCCACAACATCGAG
GACGGCAGCGTGCAGCTCGCCGACCACTACCAGCAGAACACCCCCATCGGCGACGGCCCCGTGCTGCTGC
CCGACAACCACTACCTGAGCACCCAGTCCAAGCTGAGCAAAGACCCCAACGAGAAGCGCGATCACATGGT
CCTGCTGGAGTTCGTGACCGCCGCCGGGATCACTCTCGGCATGGACGAGCTGTACAAGTACAGCGACCTG
GAGGCCTCAGGGGCAGGAGGAGTCGGAGGGGGCGGTGGCGGCAAGATCCGGACGCGGCGTTGCCACCAGG
GGCCAATTAAGCCTTACCAGCAGGGGCGACAACAGCATCAGGTATGGGACCCCGACGCCGCGGTGGCCTG
GCGGGTGGGGAAACTCGGCTGGAGGGGACGGGCGGTTCGAGGCCCCGGCGCCCCACGTGGAGCAGACAGG
AGGGCCTGAGGAAAGGCCCGAGTGAGGCTCCGGGGGAGCTCAGGCCGTTGGGGGTGGCGACGGGAAGTGG
GCTGAGACAGGCCCAGCCTTGCGGCGCACACGTGTGGTTTGGGCCGCCTTTCCCCCAACTCTCTGGGTCA
GGGGCTTTCCCAGGCAGGCTCTGGGCGGGAAAAGAAATTGTAGGCCCATGATGCGCGCGTTTCTTTATTT
TTTGGCGGGGATTTGGAATTTGAGGGTATTACTCATGTTCTCTCGAGGGAGAAAGGAAAAGATGTGGTTG
ATGGCCCTTATACTTGCTGTTTTCTGGTGTCCCTTCTTTAGTGTGTTTGAGGAGGGGGGGCTGCCCCTTG
GAATCTTAACTCTGGGGCAGACGGGGAGTTGTGGGGGGCGCTGTTACATGGAAAGTGGAATAACTTAGTC
TCAGCCTATGAGTTAATTCTCGGTTTCCCCTGCCTGTGGCCCTCCTCGTCTTGAGAGCATTGGCTTAGAT
TTTATTAACCAGGTTATAGTTAACCGTGGCACTGGGGCATTTTGAAAGTCCCTCTCCACCCTTACGTCTT
TTCTCTGCTGCGCGACTCCCCTCCCCCCCCCCAACACCGCCACCCCCGCCTTTATTTTGGAGGCTGGAAT
TGGCCATTCTCCACAGTTGACCGGGACTCCAGCTCTGATCTCATACACAAAATATTTTAATATTATGAGG
CGTATTCTAGAAGTATAGTTACTTTTGACACTCCAGGAATGTTGGTGGTCTTATAGTTTAGCCACTGTAT
GAACTCCTGGATGTTTAAAATTAATCCCAATGGCGCGCCGAATCCCAATGGCGCGCCGAGCTTGGCGTAA
TCATGGTCATAGCTGTTTCCTGTGTGAAATTGTTATCCGCTCACAATTCCACACAACATACGAGCCGGAA
GCATAAAGTGTAAAGCCTGGGGTGCCTAATGAGTGAGCTAACTCACATTAATTGCGTTGCGCTCACTGCC
CGCTTTCCAGTCGGGAAACCTGTCGTGCCAGCTGCATTAATGAATCGGCCAACGCGCGGGGAGAGGCGGT
TTGCGTATTGGGCGCTCTTCCGCTTCCTCGCTCACTGACTCGCTGCGCTCGGTCGTTCGGCTGCGGCGAG
CGGTATCAGCTCACTCAAAGGCGGTAATACGGTTATCCACAGAATCAGGGGATAACGCAGGAAAGAACAT
GTGAGCAAAAGGCCAGCAAAAGGCCAGGAACCGTAAAAAGGCCGCGTTGCTGGCGTTTTTCCATAGGCTC
CGCCCCCCTGACGAGCATCACAAAAATCGACGCTCAAGTCAGAGGTGGCGAAACCCGACAGGACTATAAA
GATACCAGGCGTTTCCCCCTGGAAGCTCCCTCGTGCGCTCTCCTGTTCCGACCCTGCCGCTTACCGGATA
CCTGTCCGCCTTTCTCCCTTCGGGAAGCGTGGCGCTTTCTCATAGCTCACGCTGTAGGTATCTCAGTTCG
GTGTAGGTCGTTCGCTCCAAGCTGGGCTGTGTGCACGAACCCCCCGTTCAGCCCGACCGCTGCGCCTTAT
CCGGTAACTATCGTCTTGAGTCCAACCCGGTAAGACACGACTTATCGCCACTGGCAGCAGCCACTGGTAA
CAGGATTAGCAGAGCGAGGTATGTAGGCGGTGCTACAGAGTTCTTGAAGTGGTGGCCTAACTACGGCTAC
ACTAGAAGAACAGTATTTGGTATCTGCGCTCTGCTGAAGCCAGTTACCTTCGGAAAAAGAGTTGGTAGCT
CTTGATCCGGCAAACAAACCACCGCTGGTAGCGGTGGTTTTTTTGTTTGCAAGCAGCAGATTACGCGCAG
AAAAAAAGGATCTCAAGAAGATCCTTTGATCTTTTCTACGGGGTCTGACGCTCAGTGGAACGAAAACTCA
CGTTAAGGGATTTTGGTCATGAGATTATCAAAAAGGATCTTCACCTAGATCCTTTTAAATTAAAAATGAA
GTTTTAAATCAATCTAAAGTATATATGAGTAAACTTGGTCTGACAGTTACCAATGCTTAATCAGTGAGGC
ACCTATCTCAGCGATCTGTCTATTTCGTTCATCCATAGTTGCCTGACTCCCCGTCGTGTAGATAACTACG
ATACGGGAGGGCTTACCATCTGGCCCCAGTGCTGCAATGATACCGCGAGACCCACGCTCACCGGCTCCAG
ATTTATCAGCAATAAACCAGCCAGCCGGAAGGGCCGAGCGCAGAAGTGGTCCTGCAACTTTATCCGCCTC
CATCCAGTCTATTAATTGTTGCCGGGAAGCTAGAGTAAGTAGTTCGCCAGTTAATAGTTTGCGCAACGTT
GTTGCCATTGCTACAGGCATCGTGGTGTCACGCTCGTCGTTTGGTATGGCTTCATTCAGCTCCGGTTCCC
AACGATCAAGGCGAGTTACATGATCCCCCATGTTGTGCAAAAAAGCGGTTAGCTCCTTCGGTCCTCCGAT
CGTTGTCAGAAGTAAGTTGGCCGCAGTGTTATCACTCATGGTTATGGCAGCACTGCATAATTCTCTTACT
GTCATGCCATCCGTAAGATGCTTTTCTGTGACTGGTGAGTACTCAACCAAGTCATTCTGAGAATAGTGTA
TGCGGCGACCGAGTTGCTCTTGCCCGGCGTCAATACGGGATAATACCGCGCCACATAGCAGAACTTTAAA
AGTGCTCATCATTGGAAAACGTTCTTCGGGGCGAAAACTCTCAAGGATCTTACCGCTGTTGAGATCCAGT
TCGATGTAACCCACTCGTGCACCCAACTGATCTTCAGCATCTTTTACTTTCACCAGCGTTTCTGGGTGAG
CAAAAACAGGAAGGCAAAATGCCGCAAAAAAGGGAATAAGGGCGACACGGAAATGTTGAATACTCATACT
CTTCCTTTTTCAATATTATTGAAGCATTTATCAGGGTTATTGTCTCATGAGCGGATACATATTTGAATGT
ATTTAGAAAAATAAACAAATAGGGGTTCCGCGCACATTTCCCCGAAAAGTGCCACCTGACGTCTAAGAAA
CCATTATTATCATGACATTAACCTATAAAAATAGGCGTATCACGAGGCCCTTTCGTCTCGCGCGTTTCGG
TGATGACGGTGAAAACCTCTGACACATGCAGCTCCCGGAGACGGTCACAGCTTGTCTGTAAGCGGATGCC
GGGAGCAGACAAGCCCGTCAGGGCGCGT
Features (pLannotate 1.2.2; 11 found; start..end, strand, type, name):
     26..125     +  misc_feature   bom (fragment): basis of mobility region from pBR322
    131..288     -  CDS            lacZα (fragment): LacZα fragment of β-galactosidase; lacZ fragment
   1302..2018    +  CDS            mEGFP: mEGFP is a basic (constitutively fluorescent) green fluorescent protein published in 2002, derived from Aequorea victoria. It has moderate acid sensitivity.
   3110..3126    -  protein_bind   lac operator: The lac repressor binds to the lac operator to inhibit transcription in E. coli. This inhibition can be relieved by adding lactose or isopropyl-β-D-thiogalactopyranoside (IPTG). lac repressor encoded by lacI
   3134..3164    -  promoter       lac promoter: promoter for the E. coli lac operon
   3179..3200    -  protein_bind   CAP binding site: CAP binding activates transcription in the presence of cAMP. E. coli catabolite activator protein
   3213..3305    -  CDS            lacI (fragment): lac repressor; lacI; The lac repressor binds to the lac operator to inhibit transcription in E. coli. This inhibition can be relieved by adding lactose or isopropyl-β-D-thiogalactopyranoside (IPTG).
   3488..4076    -  rep_origin     ori: high-copy-number ColE1/pMB1/pBR322/pUC origin of replication
   4247..5107    -  CDS            AmpR: β-lactamase; bla; confers resistance to ampicillin, carbenicillin, and related antibiotics
   5108..5212    -  promoter       AmpR promoter: bla
   5307..5342    +  CDS            rop (fragment): Rop protein, which maintains plasmids at low copy number; rop
