[The description below was written by a language model from this plasmid's Addgene catalogue record and pLannotate feature annotations shown in this document.]
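Description:
AICSDP-58: NUP153-mEGFP is a CRISPR/Cas9 homology-directed repair donor template built in the pUC57 cloning backbone. It is designed to place a monomeric EGFP tag at the N-terminus of the endogenous human NUP153 gene, which encodes a nuclear pore complex protein. The 5,418 nt plasmid is propagated in E. coli at high copy from a ColE1/pUC-type origin and selected with ampicillin through the bla (AmpR) gene and its promoter. The remaining annotated backbone elements are cloning-vector remnants that play no role in editing. They include a lacZα fragment, the lac promoter, operator and CAP site, and short fragments of lacI, rop and the bom region.

The payload is a 2,729 bp insert. It consists of the mEGFP coding sequence followed by a short five-residue linker, flanked on both sides by human NUP153 genomic sequence that serves as 5' and 3' homology arms. The arms are not annotated individually in the feature table, but they occupy the unannotated regions on either side of the mEGFP CDS. No mammalian promoter is annotated, despite the "mammalian expression" vector label. This fits a knock-in donor, where the fusion is expressed from the native NUP153 locus only after correct integration. The homology arms carry point mutations that disrupt the crRNA binding sites, which prevents Cas9 from cutting the donor or re-cutting the edited allele.

The depositor used this plasmid with locus-specific Cas9 reagents to generate mEGFP-tagged NUP153 in WTC human induced pluripotent stem cells. They note that edited populations can vary in fluorescence intensity, probably because of editing precision, so sorting, subcloning and PCR-based screening are recommended to identify precisely edited clones.
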