Addgene plasmid #114407: AICSDP-58: NUP153-mEGFP
Purpose: Homology arms and mEGFP-linker sequence for N-terminus tagging of human NUP153
Depositing lab: Allen Institute for Cell Science. Depositing organization: Allen Institute.
Backbone
  Vector backbone: pUC57
  Vector type: Mammalian Expression, CRISPR ; Donor Template
Growth in bacteria
  Bacterial resistance: Ampicillin, 100 μg/mL
  Growth temperature: 37°C
  Growth strain: DH5alpha
  Copy number: High Copy
Gene/Insert
  Gene/Insert name: NUP153 Homology Arms with mEGFP-linker (alt name: HNUP153)
  Species: H. sapiens (human)
  Insert size (bp): 2729
  Mutation: homology arms contain point mutations to disrupt crRNA binding sites used
  Entrez Gene: NUP153 (a.k.a. HNUP153, N153)
  Tag / fusion protein: mEGFP-linker (N terminal on insert)
  Cloning method: Unknown
Terms and licenses: Academic/Nonprofit Terms; Industry Terms
Depositor comments: This plasmid has been used with locus-specific CRISPR/Cas9 to add a mEGFP tag to the N-terminus of human NUP153 in WTC human induced pluripotent stem cells by the Allen Institute for Cell Science. Linker (AA) sequence: YSDLE. After protein tagging using this donor template plasmid and CRISPR/Cas9 reagents, transfected cells may exhibit varying intensity levels of fluorescence, likely due to editing precision. To obtain cells of uniform intensity levels, see our protocol for fluorescence-assisted cell sorting and subcloning of transfected cells (https://www.allencell.org/instructional-videos-and-tutorials-for-cell-methods.html) Further, we recommend PCR-based assays for identifying precisely edited clones as previously described (https://www.molbiolcell.org/doi/abs/10.1091/mbc.e17-03-0209) For more information on the entire plasmid collection, please see https://www.addgene.org/allen-institute-cell-science/ .
How to cite: AICSDP-58: NUP153-mEGFP was a gift from Allen Institute for Cell Science (Addgene plasmid # 114407 ; http://n2t.net/addgene:114407 ; RRID:Addgene_114407)
