>Addgene plasmid #114407 | AICSDP-58: NUP153-mEGFP | depositor partial sequence | sequence record 215900 | NUP153 Homology Arms and mEGFP-linker
AACCTTTATATGTTTAAAGAAACATTAATGAAGCCGTATATATTTTCTAATTCTAAGGATCATGGACTTT
ATTTTTCAACCACAGATTTTTTTTTCCTCCTTCTTAAATCATTAGCTCTTGTCTTTGATTTTACTGTCTG
CTTACTTCCTGCCTACTTAACCAACCGACAGGGAGAAGGAGAATGGGAAGAGGTTACTGTTTTTATGTTA
AGTGTCTTTTCAAAGTCTAATTTACAGCCAAGAACAGCAAAAGTACCCCTTGGCTTTGTGCCTCTGCGGC
GCCCCGGAGATCTCCTTCCCCGTCCCTCTTCCTTTCCGAGAAGCCGCGTTCCGTTGTTGAACTACGTTTC
CCAGCGTGCCGCGCGGCCGAGAGCGTGGACTCGACCAGCCCTTCCTCTTTGCCTATCAGCTCGTCGCAGC
ATGATGATGCAAATGCGTCGGGCGCCGATGAGTGACGACATTCTGGCTCGCGACCGCGGCAGCCGCCTTA
GCAGGGGTAATAGGCGCAACGGCGGCGGAGGCTGCAGGGACGACGACGACGACGGCGGCGGGGCGGGCGC
TGTGCGCACAGGGGAGGGGTAGGCGGGCGTCGCCAGCGGCTTCAACTGCGGCAGCTACGGCTAGGGCGAC
GGAAGAACTCCCACCAGTCGGCGGTCGAGTTAGGCCTCAGCACCGCGGGGAACTGTTCGTGCTGTCCTCT
GCGGGAGATCTCCATAGAGACCGTGACACACACAGAGGCGGGGGTCCGCAGAGGCGGCCGGACCGGAGCC
TCCTCGGCCTCTGCGGCCGCCACCCCCTTCCCCGCTGCCAGCACTCACCCTCTCTCCGCTCCTGCTCGCA
ACCTCGCGGTTCCTGGGGTGCTTGTGCCCACTGTGTGGACAGCGCGGGCGGACTTTTGGGCCGGGGCCGG
GCGGCGGGGGAGGCTCTCTAAGGCCTCCGCCTCTGCCTCTCCCGCCCCCTTACCCGCCCCGGAGCGGGAA
GCGGCGGAGGCTCCGCCATGGTGAGCAAGGGCGAGGAGCTGTTCACCGGGGTGGTGCCCATCCTGGTCGA
GCTGGACGGCGACGTAAACGGCCACAAGTTCAGCGTGTCCGGCGAGGGCGAGGGCGATGCCACCTACGGC
AAGCTGACCCTGAAGTTCATCTGCACCACCGGCAAGCTGCCCGTGCCCTGGCCCACCCTCGTGACCACCC
TGACCTACGGCGTGCAGTGCTTCAGCCGCTACCCCGACCACATGAAGCAGCACGACTTCTTCAAGTCCGC
CATGCCCGAAGGCTACGTCCAGGAGCGCACCATCTTCTTCAAGGACGACGGCAACTACAAGACCCGCGCC
GAGGTGAAGTTCGAGGGCGACACCCTGGTGAACCGCATCGAGCTGAAGGGCATCGACTTCAAGGAGGACG
GCAACATCCTGGGGCACAAGCTGGAGTACAACTACAACAGCCACAACGTCTATATCATGGCCGACAAGCA
GAAGAACGGCATCAAGGTGAACTTCAAGATCCGCCACAACATCGAGGACGGCAGCGTGCAGCTCGCCGAC
CACTACCAGCAGAACACCCCCATCGGCGACGGCCCCGTGCTGCTGCCCGACAACCACTACCTGAGCACCC
AGTCCAAGCTGAGCAAAGACCCCAACGAGAAGCGCGATCACATGGTCCTGCTGGAGTTCGTGACCGCCGC
CGGGATCACTCTCGGCATGGACGAGCTGTACAAGTACAGCGACCTGGAGGCCTCAGGGGCAGGAGGAGTC
GGAGGGGGCGGTGGCGGCAAGATCCGGACGCGGCGTTGCCACCAGGGGCCAATTAAGCCTTACCAGCAGG
GGCGACAACAGCATCAGGTATGGGACCCCGACGCCGCGGTGGCCTGGCGGGTGGGGAAACTCGGCTGGAG
GGGACGGGCGGTTCGAGGCCCCGGCGCCCCACGTGGAGCAGACAGGAGGGCCTGAGGAAAGGCCCGAGTG
AGGCTCCGGGGGAGCTCAGGCCGTTGGGGGTGGCGACGGGAAGTGGGCTGAGACAGGCCCAGCCTTGCGG
CGCACACGTGTGGTTTGGGCCGCCTTTCCCCCAACTCTCTGGGTCAGGGGCTTTCCCAGGCAGGCTCTGG
GCGGGAAAAGAAATTGTAGGCCCATGATGCGCGCGTTTCTTTATTTTTTGGCGGGGATTTGGAATTTGAG
GGTATTACTCATGTTCTCTCGAGGGAGAAAGGAAAAGATGTGGTTGATGGCCCTTATACTTGCTGTTTTC
TGGTGTCCCTTCTTTAGTGTGTTTGAGGAGGGGGGGCTGCCCCTTGGAATCTTAACTCTGGGGCAGACGG
GGAGTTGTGGGGGGCGCTGTTACATGGAAAGTGGAATAACTTAGTCTCAGCCTATGAGTTAATTCTCGGT
TTCCCCTGCCTGTGGCCCTCCTCGTCTTGAGAGCATTGGCTTAGATTTTATTAACCAGGTTATAGTTAAC
CGTGGCACTGGGGCATTTTGAAAGTCCCTCTCCACCCTTACGTCTTTTCTCTGCTGCGCGACTCCCCTCC
CCCCCCCCAACACCGCCACCCCCGCCTTTATTTTGGAGGCTGGAATTGGCCATTCTCCACAGTTGACCGG
GACTCCAGCTCTGATCTCATACACAAAATATTTTAATATTATGAGGCGTATTCTAGAAGTATAGTTACTT
TTGACACTCCAGGAATGTTGGTGGTCTTATAGTTTAGCCACTGTATGAACTCCTGGATGTTTAAAATTA
